>Addgene plasmid #204535 | pcDNA3.1/CALR ins5 (del1-308)-FLAG | addgene full sequence | sequence record 407200 | Addgene NGS Result
GACGGATCGGGAGATCTCCCGATCCCCTATGGTGCACTCTCAGTACAATCTGCTCTGATGCCGCATAGTT
AAGCCAGTATCTGCTCCCTGCTTGTGTGTTGGAGGTCGCTGAGTAGTGCGCGAGCAAAATTTAAGCTACA
ACAAGGCAAGGCTTGACCGACAATTGCATGAAGAATCTGCTTAGGGTTAGGCGTTTTGCGCTGCTTCGCG
ATGTACGGGCCAGATATACGCGTTGACATTGATTATTGACTAGTTATTAATAGTAATCAATTACGGGGTC
ATTAGTTCATAGCCCATATATGGAGTTCCGCGTTACATAACTTACGGTAAATGGCCCGCCTGGCTGACCG
CCCAACGACCCCCGCCCATTGACGTCAATAATGACGTATGTTCCCATAGTAACGCCAATAGGGACTTTCC
ATTGACGTCAATGGGTGGAGTATTTACGGTAAACTGCCCACTTGGCAGTACATCAAGTGTATCATATGCC
AAGTACGCCCCCTATTGACGTCAATGACGGTAAATGGCCCGCCTGGCATTATGCCCAGTACATGACCTTA
TGGGACTTTCCTACTTGGCAGTACATCTACGTATTAGTCATCGCTATTACCATGGTGATGCGGTTTTGGC
AGTACATCAATGGGCGTGGATAGCGGTTTGACTCACGGGGATTTCCAAGTCTCCACCCCATTGACGTCAA
TGGGAGTTTGTTTTGGCACCAAAATCAACGGGACTTTCCAAAATGTCGTAACAACTCCGCCCCATTGACG
CAAATGGGCGGTAGGCGTGTACGGTGGGAGGTCTATATAAGCAGAGCTCTCTGGCTAACTAGAGAACCCA
CTGCTTACTGGCTTATCGAAATTAATACGACTCACTATAGGGAGACCCAAGCTGGCTAGCGTTTAAACTT
AAGCTTGGTACCGAGCTCGGATCCACTAGTCCAGTGTGGTGGAATTCGCCACCATGGATAACTTTGGCGT
GCTGGGCCTGGACCTCTGGCAGGTCAAGTCTGGCACCATCTTTGACAACTTCCTCATCACCAACGATGAG
GCATACGCTGAGGAGTTTGGCAACGAGACGTGGGGCGTAACAAAGGCAGCAGAGAAACAAATGAAGGACA
AACAGGACGAGGAGCAGAGGCTTAAGGAGGAGGAAGAAGACAAGAAACGCAAAGAGGAGGAGGAGGCAGA
GGACAATTGTCGGAGGATGATGAGGACAAAGATGAGGATGAGGAGGATGAGGAGGACAAGGAGGAAGATG
AGGAGGAAGATGTCCCCGGCCAGGCCAAGGACGAGCTGTAGAGAGGCCTGCCTCCAGGGCTGGACTGAGG
CCGACTACAAGGACGATGATGACAAGTGAATTCTGCAGATATCCAGCACAGTGGCGGCCGCTCGAGTCTA
GAGGGCCCGTTTAAACCCGCTGATCAGCCTCGACTGTGCCTTCTAGTTGCCAGCCATCTGTTGTTTGCCC
CTCCCCCGTGCCTTCCTTGACCCTGGAAGGTGCCACTCCCACTGTCCTTTCCTAATAAAATGAGGAAATT
GCATCGCATTGTCTGAGTAGGTGTCATTCTATTCTGGGGGGTGGGGTGGGGCAGGACAGCAAGGGGGAGG
ATTGGGAAGACAATAGCAGGCATGCTGGGGATGCGGTGGGCTCTATGGCTTCTGAGGCGGAAAGAACCAG
CTGGGGCTCTAGGGGGTATCCCC
[124 nt withheld, positions 1704-1827]
C
[91 nt withheld, positions 1829-1919]
A
[49 nt withheld, positions 1921-1969]
CCTTTGACGTTGGAGTCCACGTTCTTT
[37 nt withheld, positions 1997-2033]
ACCCTATCTCGGTCTATTCTTTTGATTTATAAGGGATTTTGCCGATTTCGGCCTATTGGTTAAAAAATGA
GCTGATTTAACAAAAATTTAACGCGAATTAATTCTGTGGAATGTGTGTCAGTTAGGGTGTGGAAAGTCCC
CAGGCTCCCCAGCAGGCAGAAGTATGCAAAGCATGCATCTCAATTAGTCAGCAACCAGGTGTGGAAAGTC
CCCAGGCTCCCCAGCAGGCAGAAGTATGCAAAGCATGCATCTCAATTAGTCAGCAACCATAGTCCCGCCC
CTAACTCCGCCCATCCCGCCCCTAACTCCGCCCAGTTCCGCCCATTCTCCGCCCCATGGCTGACTAATTT
TTTTTATTTATGCAGAGGCCGAGGCCGCCTCTGCCTCTGAGCTATTCCAGAAGTAGTGAGGAGGCTTTTT
TGGAGGCCTAGGCTTTTGCAAAAAGCTCCCGGGAGCTTGTATATCCATTTTCGGATCTGATCAAGAGACA
GGATGAGGATCGTTTCGCATGATTGAACAAGATGGATTGCACGCAGGTTCTCCGGCCGCTTGGGTGGAGA
GGCTATTCGGCTATGACTGGGCACAACAGACAATCGGCTGCTCTGATGCCGCCGTGTTCCGGCTGTCAGC
GCAGGGGCGCCCGGTTCTTTTTGTCAAGACCGACCTGTCCGGTGCCCTGAATGAACTGCAGGACGAGGCA
GCGCGGCTATCGTGGCTGGCCACGACGGGCGTTCCTTGCGCAGCTGTGCTCGACGTTGTCACTGAAGCGG
GAAGGGACTGGCTGCTATTGGGCGAAGTGCCGGGGCAGGATCTCCTGTCATCTCACCTTGCTCCTGCCGA
GAAAGTATCCATCATGGCTGATGCAATGCGGCGGCTGCATACGCTTGATCCGGCTACCTGCCCATTCGAC
CACCAAGCGAAACATCGCATCGAGCGAGCACGTACTCGGATGGAAGCCGGTCTTGTCGATCAGGATGATC
TGGACGAAGAGCATCAGGGGCTCGCGCCAGCCGAACTGTTCGCCAGGCTCAAGGCGCGCATGCCCGACGG
CGAGGATCTCGTCGTGACCCATGGCGATGCCTGCTTGCCGAATATCATGGTGGAAAATGGCCGCTTTTCT
GGATTCATCGACTGTGGCCGGCTGGGTGTGGCGGACCGCTATCAGGACATAGCGTTGGCTACCCGTGATA
TTGCTGAAGAGCTTGGCGGCGAATGGGCTGACCGCTTCCTCGTGCTTTACGGTATCGCCGCTCCCGATTC
GCAGCGCATCGCCTTCTATCGCCTTCTTGACGAGTTCTTCTGAGCGGGACTCTGGGGTTCGAAATGACCG
ACCAAGCGACGCCCAACCTGCCATCACGAGATTTCGATTCCACCGCCGCCTTCTATGAAAGGTTGGGCTT
CGGAATCGTTTTCCGGGACGCCGGCTGGATGATCCTCCAGCGCGGGGATCTCATGCTGGAGTTCTTCGCC
CACCCCAACTTGTTTATTGCAGCTTATAATGGTTACAAATAAAGCAATAGCATCACAAATTTCACAAATA
AAGCATTTTTTTCACTGCATTCTAGTTGTGGTTTGTCCAAACTCATCAATGTATCTTATCATGTCTGTAT
ACCGTCGACCTCTAGCTAGAGCTTGGCGTAATCATGGTCATAGCTGTTTCCTGTGTGAAATTGTTATCCG
CTCACAATTCCACACAACATACGAGCCGGAAGCATAAAGTGTAAAGCCTGGGGTGCCTAATGAGTGAGCT
AACTCACATTAATTGCGTTGCGCTCACTGCCCGCTTTCCAGTCGGGAAACCTGTCGTGCCAGCTGCATTA
ATGAATCGGCCAACGCGCGGGGAGAGGCGGTTTGCGTATTGGGCGCTCTTCCGCTTCCTCGCTCACTGAC
TCGCTGCGCTCGGTCGTTCGGCTGCGGCGAGCGGTATCAGCTCACTCAAAGGCGGTAATACGGTTATCCA
CAGAATCAGGGGATAACGCAGGAAAGAACATGTGAGCAAAAGGCCAGCAAAAGGCCAGGAACCGTAAAAA
GGCCGCGTTGCTGGCGTTTTTCCATAGGCTCCGCCCCCCTGACGAGCATCACAAAAATCGACGCTCAAGT
CAGAGGTGGCGAAACCCGACAGGACTATAAAGATACCAGGCGTTTCCCCCTGGAAGCTCCCTCGTGCGCT
CTCCTGTTCCGACCCTGCCGCTTACCGGATACCTGTCCGCCTTTCTCCCTTCGGGAAGCGTGGCGCTTTC
TCATAGCTCACGCTGTAGGTATCTCAGTTCGGTGTAGGTCGTTCGCTCCAAGCTGGGCTGTGTGCACGAA
CCCCCCGTTCAGCCCGACCGCTGCGCCTTATCCGGTAACTATCGTCTTGAGTCCAACCCGGTAAGACACG
ACTTATCGCCACTGGCAGCAGCCACTGGTAACAGGATTAGCAGAGCGAGGTATGTAGGCGGTGCTACAGA
GTTCTTGAAGTGGTGGCCTAACTACGGCTACACTAGAAGAACAGTATTTGGTATCTGCGCTCTGCTGAAG
CCAGTTACCTTCGGAAAAAGAGTTGGTAGCTCTTGATCCGGCAAACAAACCACCGCTGGTAGCGGTGGTT
TTTTTGTTTGCAAGCAGCAGATTACGCGCAGAAAAAAAGGATCTCAAGAAGATCCTTTGATCTTTTCTAC
GGGGTCTGACGCTCAGTGGAACGAAAACTCACGTTAAGGGATTTTGGTCATGAGATTATCAAAAAGGATC
TTCACCTAGATCCTTTTAAATTAAAAATGAAGTTTTAAATCAATCTAAAGTATATATGAGTAAACTTGGT
CTGACAGTTACCAATGCTTAATCAGTGAGGCACCTATCTCAGCGATCTGTCTATTTCGTTCATCCATAGT
TGCCTGACTCCCCGTCGTGTAGATAACTACGATACGGGAGGGCTTACCATCTGGCCCCAGTGCTGCAATG
ATACCGCGAGACCCACGCTCACCGGCTCCAGATTTATCAGCAATAAACCAGCCAGCCGGAAGGGCCGAGC
GCAGAAGTGGTCCTGCAACTTTATCCGCCTCCATCCAGTCTATTAATTGTTGCCGGGAAGCTAGAGTAAG
TAGTTCGCCAGTTAATAGTTTGCGCAACGTTGTTGCCATTGCTACAGGCATCGTGGTGTCACGCTCGTCG
TTTGGTATGGCTTCATTCAGCTCCGGTTCCCAACGATCAAGGCGAGTTACATGATCCCCCATGTTGTGCA
AAAAAGCGGTTAGCTCCTTCGGTCCTCCGATCGTTGTCAGAAGTAAGTTGGCCGCAGTGTTATCACTCAT
GGTTATGGCAGCACTGCATAATTCTCTTACTGTCATGCCATCCGTAAGATGCTTTTCTGTGACTGGTGAG
TACTCAACCAAGTCATTCTGAGAATAGTGTATGCGGCGACCGAGTTGCTCTTGCCCGGCGTCAATACGGG
ATAATACCGCGCCACATAGCAGAACTTTAAAAGTGCTCATCATTGGAAAACGTTCTTCGGGGCGAAAACT
CTCAAGGATCTTACCGCTGTTGAGATCCAGTTCGATGTAACCCACTCGTGCACCCAACTGATCTTCAGCA
TCTTTTACTTTCACCAGCGTTTCTGGGTGAGCAAAAACAGGAAGGCAAAATGCCGCAAAAAAGGGAATAA
GGGCGACACGGAAATGTTGAATACTCATACTCTTCCTTTTTCAATATTATTGAAGCATTTATCAGGGTTA
TTGTCTCATGAGCGGATACATATTTGAATGTATTTAGAAAAATAAACAAATAGGGGTTCCGCGCACATTT
CCCCGAAAAGTGCCACCTGACGTC
Features (pLannotate 1.2.2; 21 found; start..end, strand, type, name):
     28..80      -  misc_feature   bom (fragment): basis of mobility region from pBR322
    235..614     +  enhancer       CMV enhancer: human cytomegalovirus immediate early enhancer
    615..818     +  promoter       CMV promoter: human cytomegalovirus (CMV) immediate early promoter
    814..847     +  LTR            5' LTR (truncated) (fragment): truncated 5' long terminal repeat (LTR) from HIV-1
    863..881     +  promoter       T7 promoter: promoter for bacteriophage T7 RNA polymerase
    967..1194    +  CDS            Calr (fragment): CALR_RAT - Experimental evidence at protein level: Swiss-Prot protein existence level 1. Calcium-binding chaperone that promotes folding, oligomeric assembly and quality control in the endoplasmic reticulum (ER) via the calreticulin/calnexin cycle. This lectin interacts transiently with almost all of the monoglucosylated glycoproteins that are synthesized in the ER. Interacts with the DNA-binding domain of NR3C1 and mediates its nuclear export (By similarity). Involved in maternal gene expression regulation. May participate in oocyte maturation via the regulation of calcium homeostasis (By sim
   1333..1356    +  CDS            3xFLAG (fragment): three tandem FLAG® epitope tags
   1434..1658    +  polyA_signal   bGH poly(A) signal: bovine growth hormone polyadenylation signal
   1662..1683    +  promoter       SV40 promoter (fragment): SV40 enhancer and early promoter
   1704..2132    +  rep_origin     f1 ori (sequence partly withheld): f1 bacteriophage origin of replication; arrow indicates direction of (+) strand synthesis
   2146..2475    +  promoter       SV40 promoter: SV40 enhancer and early promoter
   2542..3333    +  CDS            neo: KKA2_KLEPN - Also known as kan, nptII. Experimental evidence at protein level: Swiss-Prot protein existence level 1. Resistance to kanamycin, neomycin, paromomycin, ribostamycin, butirosin and gentamicin B. From Klebsiella pneumoniae.
   3357..3515    +  CDS            ble (fragment): BLE_KLEPN - Experimental evidence at protein level: Swiss-Prot protein existence level 1. Binding protein with a strong affinity to the bleomycin family of antibiotics. Binds to CL990; an antimitotic-antibiotic compound. From Klebsiella pneumoniae.
   3510..3631    +  polyA_signal   SV40 poly(A) signal: SV40 polyadenylation signal
   3704..3720    -  protein_bind   lac operator: The lac repressor binds to the lac operator to inhibit transcription in E. coli. This inhibition can be relieved by adding lactose or isopropyl-β-D-thiogalactopyranoside (IPTG). lac repressor encoded by lacI
   3728..3758    -  promoter       lac promoter: promoter for the E. coli lac operon
   3773..3794    -  protein_bind   CAP binding site: CAP binding activates transcription in the presence of cAMP. E. coli catabolite activator protein
   3807..3899    -  CDS            lacI (fragment): lac repressor; lacI; The lac repressor binds to the lac operator to inhibit transcription in E. coli. This inhibition can be relieved by adding lactose or isopropyl-β-D-thiogalactopyranoside (IPTG).
   4082..4670    -  rep_origin     ori: high-copy-number ColE1/pMB1/pBR322/pUC origin of replication
   4841..5701    -  CDS            AmpR: β-lactamase; bla; confers resistance to ampicillin, carbenicillin, and related antibiotics
   5702..5806    -  promoter       AmpR promoter: bla
