[The description below was written by a language model from this plasmid's Addgene catalogue record and pLannotate feature annotations shown in this document.]
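Description:
pcDNA3.1/CALR ins5 (del1-308)-FLAG is a mammalian expression plasmid of about 5.8 kb built on the pcDNA3.1 backbone. It is propagated in E. coli from a high-copy ColE1/pUC-type origin under ampicillin selection (AmpR with its own bla promoter), and it also carries an f1 origin. For selection in mammalian cells, the backbone supplies a neomycin phosphotransferase gene driven by the SV40 enhancer/early promoter and terminated by an SV40 polyadenylation signal, which allows G418 selection of stable transfectants. The short ble, lacI, HIV-1 LTR and bom "fragment" annotations appear to be minor similarity matches in backbone sequence rather than functional modules.

The payload is a truncated form of human calreticulin (CALR) carrying the ins5 mutation, with residues 1–308 deleted according to the record, fused to a FLAG epitope. It is transcribed from the CMV immediate-early enhancer/promoter and terminated by the bovine growth hormone polyadenylation signal. A T7 promoter upstream of the insert permits in vitro transcription or sequencing. The annotation software detects only a short calreticulin-homologous segment (matched to the rat orthologue), followed by a gap before a FLAG-sized match scored as a partial 3xFLAG. That layout is consistent with a C-terminal tag and with a frameshifted mutant tail that no longer resembles the wild-type protein, although the record does not spell this out.

The associated study examined activation of the thrombopoietin receptor by mutant calreticulin in CALR-mutant myeloproliferative neoplasms. This deletion construct is therefore probably one of a series for mapping which regions of the mutant protein are needed for that activity, with FLAG allowing detection or immunoprecipitation.
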