Addgene plasmid #204535: pcDNA3.1/CALR ins5 (del1-308)-FLAG
Purpose: Mammalian expression of human CALR ins5 (del1-308)-FLAG
Depositing lab: Norio Komatsu. Depositing organization: Juntendo University. Publication: Activation of the thrombopoietin receptor by mutant calreticulin in CALR-mutant myeloproliferative neoplasms. Araki M, Yang Y, Masubuchi N, Hironaka Y, Takei H, Morishita S, Mizukami Y, Kan S, Shirane S, Edahiro Y, Sunami Y, Ohsaka A, Komatsu N. Blood. 2016 Jan 27. pii: blood-2015-09-671172. 10.1182/blood-2015-09-671172 PubMed 26817954.
Backbone
  Vector backbone: pcDNA3.1
  Vector type: Mammalian Expression
Growth in bacteria
  Bacterial resistance: Ampicillin, 100 μg/mL
  Growth temperature: 37°C
  Growth strain: DH5alpha
  Copy number: High Copy
Gene/Insert
  Gene/Insert name: CALR ins5 (del1-308)-FLAG
  Species: H. sapiens (human)
  Mutation: ins5 (del1-308)
  Entrez Gene: CALR (a.k.a. CALR1, CRT, HEL-S-99n, RO, SSA, cC1qR)
  Cloning method: Ligation Independent Cloning
Terms and licenses: Academic/Nonprofit Terms; Industry Terms: Not Available to Industry
How to cite: pcDNA3.1/CALR ins5 (del1-308)-FLAG was a gift from Norio Komatsu (Addgene plasmid # 204535 ; http://n2t.net/addgene:204535 ; RRID:Addgene_204535)
